>Addgene plasmid #51506 | AAV phSyn1(S)-tdTomato-WPRE | depositor full sequence | sequence record 78630 | AAV phSyn1(S)-tdTomato-WPRE sequence 5740 bps
CCTGCAGGCAGCTGCGCGCTCGCTCGCTCACTGAGGCCGCCCGGGCAAAGCCCGGGCGTCGGGCGACCTT
TGGTCGCCCGGCCTCAGTGAGCGAGCGAGCGCGCAGAGAGGGAGTGGCCAACTCCATCACTAGGGGTTCC
TGCGGCCGCACGCGTCTGCAGAGGGCCCTGCGTATGAGTGCAAGTGGGTTTTAGGACCAGGATGAGGCGG
GGTGGGGGTGCCTACCTGACGACCGACCCCGACCCACTGGACAAGCACCCAACCCCCATTCCCCAAATTG
CGCATCCCCTATCAGAGAGGGGGAGGGGAAACAGGATGCGGCGAGGCGCGTGCGCACTGCCAGCTTCAGC
ACCGCGGACAGTGCCTTCGCCCCCGCCTGGCGGCGCGCGCCACCGCCGCCTCAGCACTGAAGGCGCGCTG
ACGTCACTCGCCGGTCCCCCGCAAACTCCCCTTCCCGGCCACCTTGGTCGCGTCCGCGCCGCCGCCGGCC
CAGCCGGACCGCACCACGCGAGGCGCGAGATAGGGGGGCACGGGCGCGACCATCTGCGCTGCGGCGCCGG
CGACTCAGCGCTGCCTCAGTCTGCGGTGGGCAGCGGAGGAGTCGTGTCGTGCCTGAGAGCGCAGACGCGT
GGACGGTACCCTTCAGGTCGACGTCGGTTGGCGCGCCGCTAGCGCCACCATGGTGAGCAAGGGCGAGGAG
GTCATCAAAGAGTTCATGCGCTTCAAGGTGCGCATGGAGGGCTCCATGAACGGCCACGAGTTCGAGATCG
AGGGCGAGGGCGAGGGCCGCCCCTACGAGGGCACCCAGACCGCCAAGCTGAAGGTGACCAAGGGCGGCCC
CCTGCCCTTCGCCTGGGACATCCTGTCCCCCCAGTTCATGTACGGCTCCAAGGCGTACGTGAAGCACCCC
GCCGACATCCCCGATTACAAGAAGCTGTCCTTCCCCGAGGGCTTCAAGTGGGAGCGCGTGATGAACTTCG
AGGACGGCGGTCTGGTGACCGTGACCCAGGACTCCTCCCTGCAGGACGGCACGCTGATCTACAAGGTGAA
GATGCGCGGCACCAACTTCCCCCCCGACGGCCCCGTAATGCAGAAGAAGACCATGGGCTGGGAGGCCTCC
ACCGAGCGCCTGTACCCCCGCGACGGCGTGCTGAAGGGCGAGATCCACCAGGCCCTGAAGCTGAAGGACG
GCGGCCACTACCTGGTGGAGTTCAAGACCATCTACATGGCCAAGAAGCCCGTGCAACTGCCCGGCTACTA
CTACGTGGACACCAAGCTGGACATCACCTCCCACAACGAGGACTACACCATCGTGGAACAGTACGAGCGC
TCCGAGGGCCGCCACCACCTGTTCCTGGGGCATGGTACCGGCAGCACCGGCAGCGGCAGCTCCGGCACCG
CCTCCTCCGAGGACAACAACATGGCCGTGATTAAGGAGTTTATGAGGTTTAAAGTCAGGATGGAGGGCAG
CATGAACGGGCACGAGTTTGAGATTGAAGGAGAGGGGGAAGGGAGGCCCTATGAGGGCACCCAGACAGCA
AAGCTGAAAGTGACAAAGGGCGGCCCTCTGCCATTCGCATGGGACATCCTGTCTCCTCAGTTTATGTATG
GAAGTAAAGCCTACGTGAAACACCCTGCTGACATTCCAGATTACAAGAAACTGAGCTTCCCAGAGGGGTT
TAAGTGGGAAAGAGTGATGAACTTCGAAGACGGGGGCCTGGTGACTGTCACCCAGGACAGCTCTCTGCAG
GACGGCACTCTGATCTATAAGGTGAAAATGCGCGGCACCAATTTTCCCCCTGATGGCCCAGTCATGCAGA
AGAAGACAATGGGCTGGGAGGCTTCAACAGAAAGGCTGTACCCCAGAGACGGCGTGCTGAAGGGAGAGAT
CCACCAGGCACTGAAGCTGAAAGATGGAGGGCATTATCTGGTCGAATTCAAAACCATCTACATGGCCAAG
AAACCCGTGCAGCTGCCTGGCTACTATTACGTCGACACAAAGCTGGATATTACTAGCCATAACGAAGACT
ACACCATTGTGGAGCAGTATGAGCGGAGCGAGGGGAGGCACCATCTGTTTCTGTACGGCATGGACGAGCT
GTACAAGTAAGCTAGCGGCGCGCCAAGGGTTTATCAAGCTTATCGATAATCAACCTCTGGATTACAAAAT
TTGTGAAAGATTGACTGGTATTCTTAACTATGTTGCTCCTTTTACGCTATGTGGATACGCTGCTTTAATG
CCTTTGTATCATGCTATTGCTTCCCGTATGGCTTTCATTTTCTCCTCCTTGTATAAATCCTGGTTGCTGT
CTCTTTATGAGGAGTTGTGGCCCGTTGTCAGGCAACGTGGCGTGGTGTGCACTGTGTTTGCTGACGCAAC
CCCCACTGGTTGGGGCATTGCCACCACCTGTCAGCTCCTTTCCGGGACTTTCGCTTTCCCCCTCCCTATT
GCCACGGCGGAACTCATCGCCGCCTGCCTTGCCCGCTGCTGGACAGGGGCTCGGCTGTTGGGCACTGACA
ATTCCGTGGTGTTGTCGGGGAAATCATCGTCCTTTCCTTGGCTGCTCGCCTATGTTGCCACCTGGATTCT
GCGCGGGACGTCCTTCTGCTACGTCCCTTCGGCCCTCAATCCAGCGGACCTTCCTTCCCGCGGCCTGCTG
CCGGCTCTGCGGCCTCTTCCGCGTCTTCGCCTTCGCCCTCAGACGAGTCGGATCTCCCTTTGGGCCGCCT
CCCCGCATCGATACCGAGCGCTGCTCGAGAGATCTGCCTCGACTGTGCCTTCTAGTTGCCAGCCATCTGT
TGTTTGCCCCTCCCCCGTGCCTTCCTTGACCCTGGAAGGTGCCACTCCCACTGTCCTTTCCTAATAAAAT
GAGGAAATTGCATCGCATTGTCTGAGTAGGTGTCATTCTATTCTGGGGGGTGGGGTGGGGCAGGACAGCA
AGGGGGAGGATTGGGAAGACAATAGCAGGCATGCTGGGGACACGTGCGGACCGAGCGGCCGCAGGAACCC
CTAGTGATGGAGTTGGCCACTCCCTCTCTGCGCGCTCGCTCGCTCACTGAGGCCGGGCGACCAAAGGTCG
CCCGACGCCCGGGCTTTGCCCGGGCGGCCTCAGTGAGCGAGCGAGCGCGCAGCTGCCTGCAGGGGCGCCT
GATGCGGTATTTTCTCCTTACGCATCTGTGCGGTATTTCACACCGCATA
[142 nt withheld, positions 3200-3341]
C
[141 nt withheld, positions 3343-3483]
CCTTTGACGTTGGAGTCCACGTTCTTT
[37 nt withheld, positions 3511-3547]
ACCCTATCTCGGGCTATTCTTTTGATTTATAAGGGATTTTGCCGATTTCGGCCTATTGGTTAAAAAATGA
GCTGATTTAACAAAAATTTAACGCGAATTTTAACAAAATATTAACGTTTACAATTTTATGGTGCACTCTC
AGTACAATCTGCTCTGATGCCGCATAGTTAAGCCAGCCCCGACACCCGCCAACACCCGCTGACGCGCCCT
GACGGGCTTGTCTGCTCCCGGCATCCGCTTACAGACAAGCTGTGACCGTCTCCGGGAGCTGCATGTGTCA
GAGGTTTTCACCGTCATCACCGAAACGCGCGAGACGAAAGGGCCTCGTGATACGCCTATTTTTATAGGTT
AATGTCATGATAATAATGGTTTCTTAGACGTCAGGTGGCACTTTTCGGGGAAATGTGCGCGGAACCCCTA
TTTGTTTATTTTTCTAAATACATTCAAATATGTATCCGCTCATGAGACAATAACCCTGATAAATGCTTCA
ATAATATTGAAAAAGGAAGAGTATGAGTATTCAACATTTCCGTGTCGCCCTTATTCCCTTTTTTGCGGCA
TTTTGCCTTCCTGTTTTTGCTCACCCAGAAACGCTGGTGAAAGTAAAAGATGCTGAAGATCAGTTGGGTG
CACGAGTGGGTTACATCGAACTGGATCTCAACAGCGGTAAGATCCTTGAGAGTTTTCGCCCCGAAGAACG
TTTTCCAATGATGAGCACTTTTAAAGTTCTGCTATGTGGCGCGGTATTATCCCGTATTGACGCCGGGCAA
GAGCAACTCGGTCGCCGCATACACTATTCTCAGAATGACTTGGTTGAGTACTCACCAGTCACAGAAAAGC
ATCTTACGGATGGCATGACAGTAAGAGAATTATGCAGTGCTGCCATAACCATGAGTGATAACACTGCGGC
CAACTTACTTCTGACAACGATCGGAGGACCGAAGGAGCTAACCGCTTTTTTGCACAACATGGGGGATCAT
GTAACTCGCCTTGATCGTTGGGAACCGGAGCTGAATGAAGCCATACCAAACGACGAGCGTGACACCACGA
TGCCTGTAGCAATGGCAACAACGTTGCGCAAACTATTAACTGGCGAACTACTTACTCTAGCTTCCCGGCA
ACAATTAATAGACTGGATGGAGGCGGATAAAGTTGCAGGACCACTTCTGCGCTCGGCCCTTCCGGCTGGC
TGGTTTATTGCTGATAAATCTGGAGCCGGTGAGCGTGGGTCTCGCGGTATCATTGCAGCACTGGGGCCAG
ATGGTAAGCCCTCCCGTATCGTAGTTATCTACACGACGGGGAGTCAGGCAACTATGGATGAACGAAATAG
ACAGATCGCTGAGATAGGTGCCTCACTGATTAAGCATTGGTAACTGTCAGACCAAGTTTACTCATATATA
CTTTAGATTGATTTAAAACTTCATTTTTAATTTAAAAGGATCTAGGTGAAGATCCTTTTTGATAATCTCA
TGACCAAAATCCCTTAACGTGAGTTTTCGTTCCACTGAGCGTCAGACCCCGTAGAAAAGATCAAAGGATC
TTCTTGAGATCCTTTTTTTCTGCGCGTAATCTGCTGCTTGCAAACAAAAAAACCACCGCTACCAGCGGTG
GTTTGTTTGCCGGATCAAGAGCTACCAACTCTTTTTCCGAAGGTAACTGGCTTCAGCAGAGCGCAGATAC
CAAATACTGTCCTTCTAGTGTAGCCGTAGTTAGGCCACCACTTCAAGAACTCTGTAGCACCGCCTACATA
CCTCGCTCTGCTAATCCTGTTACCAGTGGCTGCTGCCAGTGGCGATAAGTCGTGTCTTACCGGGTTGGAC
TCAAGACGATAGTTACCGGATAAGGCGCAGCGGTCGGGCTGAACGGGGGGTTCGTGCACACAGCCCAGCT
TGGAGCGAACGACCTACACCGAACTGAGATACCTACAGCGTGAGCTATGAGAAAGCGCCACGCTTCCCGA
AGGGAGAAAGGCGGACAGGTATCCGGTAAGCGGCAGGGTCGGAACAGGAGAGCGCACGAGGGAGCTTCCA
GGGGGAAACGCCTGGTATCTTTATAGTCCTGTCGGGTTTCGCCACCTCTGACTTGAGCGTCGATTTTTGT
GATGCTCGTCAGGGGGGCGGAGCCTATGGAAAAACGCCAGCAACGCGGCCTTTTTACGGTTCCTGGCCTT
TTGCTGGCCTTTTGCTCACATGT
Features (pLannotate 1.2.2; 14 found; start..end, strand, type, name):
      1..141     -  repeat_region  AAV2 ITR: inverted terminal repeat of adeno-associated virus serotype 2 inverted
    177..624     +  promoter       hSyn promoter: human synapsin I promoter; confers neuron-specific expression (Kügler et al., 2003)
    680..2107    +  CDS            tdTomato: tdTomato is a basic (constitutively fluorescent) orange fluorescent protein published in 2004, derived from Discosoma sp.. It is reported to be a somewhat slowly-maturing tandem dimer with low acid sensitivity.
   2132..2148    +  misc_feature   MCS (fragment): pBluescript multiple cloning site
   2148..2736    +  misc_feature   WPRE: woodchuck hepatitis virus posttranscriptional regulatory element
   2773..2980    +  polyA_signal   bGH poly(A) signal: bovine growth hormone polyadenylation signal
   3003..3143    +  repeat_region  AAV2 ITR: inverted terminal repeat of adeno-associated virus serotype 2 inverted
   3148..3199    -  misc_feature   bom (fragment): basis of mobility region from pBR322
   3218..3598    +  rep_origin     M13 ori (sequence partly withheld): M13 bacteriophage origin of replication; arrow indicates direction of (+) strand synthesis
   3674..3723    -  misc_feature   bom (fragment): basis of mobility region from pBR322
   3825..3860    -  CDS            rop (fragment): Rop protein, which maintains plasmids at low copy number; rop
   3955..4059    +  promoter       AmpR promoter: bla
   4060..4920    +  CDS            AmpR: β-lactamase; bla; confers resistance to ampicillin, carbenicillin, and related antibiotics
   5091..5679    +  rep_origin     ori: high-copy-number ColE1/pMB1/pBR322/pUC origin of replication
