[The description below was written by a language model from this plasmid's Addgene catalogue record, the feature table of its GenBank file and pLannotate feature annotations shown in this document.]
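Description:
AAV phSyn1(S)-tdTomato-WPRE is an adeno-associated virus transfer plasmid built on the Stratagene pAAV-MCS backbone, in which the original CMV promoter–MCS–hGH polyadenylation cassette was replaced by a neuron-directed fluorescent reporter cassette. The catalogue lists the plasmid at about 5.8 kb, and the depositor's full sequence is 5,740 nt. In bacteria it is maintained through a high-copy ColE1/pUC-type origin and selected with ampicillin via the β-lactamase gene and its native promoter. An M13 phage origin and small remnants of pBR322 bom and rop sequences are also annotated in the backbone.

The payload lies between two AAV2 inverted terminal repeats, which provide the cis signals for replication and packaging of the intervening DNA into AAV particles when rep, cap and helper functions are supplied in trans. The ITR-flanked region is recorded as roughly 3.2 kb, comfortably within AAV packaging capacity. Inside it, a human synapsin I promoter, which confers neuron-specific expression, drives tdTomato, a bright tandem-dimer orange-red fluorescent protein derived from Discosoma. Downstream, a WPRE enhances transcript stability and expression, and a bovine growth hormone polyadenylation signal terminates the transcript. The insert is recorded as cloned via retained NotI sites. A separate 721 bp GenBank record covers only a fragment of the plasmid, annotating a Kozak consensus and an mCherry-type reverse primer site, consistent with the start of the tdTomato coding region.

The construct is intended for producing recombinant AAV that labels neurons constitutively with tdTomato, without recombinase dependence. The associated publication concerns mesoscale mapping of mouse brain connectivity.
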