Addgene plasmid #51506: AAV phSyn1(S)-tdTomato-WPRE
Purpose: Can be used to generate AAV virus that will express tdTomato in neurons from the synapsin promoter
Depositing lab: Hongkui Zeng. Depositing organization: Allen Institute. Publication: A mesoscale connectome of the mouse brain. Oh SW, Harris JA, Ng L, Winslow B, Cain N, Mihalas S, Wang Q, Lau C, Kuan L, Henry AM, Mortrud MT, Ouellette B, Nguyen TN, Sorensen SA, Slaughterbeck CR, Wakeman W, Li Y, Feng D, Ho A, Nicholas E, Hirokawa KE, Bohn P, Joines KM, Peng H, Hawrylycz MJ, Phillips JW, Hohmann JG, Wohnoutka P, Gerfen CR, Koch C, Bernard A, Dang C, Jones AR, Zeng H. Nature. 2014 Apr 10;508(7495):207-14. doi: 10.1038/nature13186. Epub 2014 Apr 2. PubMed 24695228.
Backbone
  Vector backbone: pAAV-MCS
  Backbone manufacturer: Stratagene
  Total vector size (bp): 5770
  Modifications to backbone: A fragment containing the phSyn promoter-tdTomato-WPRE-bGHpA was swapped in to replace the CMV promoter-MCS-hGHpA sequence. Total insert size including the two ITRs is 3173 bp.
  Vector type: AAV
Growth in bacteria
  Bacterial resistance: Ampicillin, 100 μg/mL
  Growth temperature: 37°C
  Growth strain: NEB Stable
  Copy number: Unknown
Gene/Insert
  Gene/Insert name: tdTomato
  Insert size (bp): 1461
  Promoter: phSyn1
  Cloning method: Restriction Enzyme; 5′ cloning site Not1 (not destroyed); 3′ cloning site Not1 (not destroyed)
  Sequencing primers: 5′ none; 3′ none
Terms and licenses: Academic/Nonprofit Terms; Industry Terms: Not Available to Industry
How to cite: AAV phSyn1(S)-tdTomato-WPRE was a gift from Hongkui Zeng (Addgene plasmid # 51506 ; http://n2t.net/addgene:51506 ; RRID:Addgene_51506) For viral preps, please replace (Addgene plasmid # 51506) in the above sentence with: (Addgene viral prep # 51506-AAV5)
