LOCUS       Exported 721 bp ds-DNA linear SYN 24-MAY-2021
DEFINITION  Can be used to generate AAV virus that will express tdTomato in
            neurons from the synapsin promoter.
ACCESSION   .
VERSION     .
KEYWORDS    AAV phSyn1(S)-tdTomato-WPRE
SOURCE      synthetic DNA construct
  ORGANISM  synthetic DNA construct
REFERENCE   1 (bases 1 to 721)
  AUTHORS   Oh SW, Harris JA, Ng L, Winslow B, Cain N, Mihalas S, Wang Q, Lau C,
            Kuan L, Henry AM, Mortrud MT, Ouellette B, Nguyen TN, Sorensen SA,
            Slaughterbeck CR, Wakeman W, Li Y, Feng D, Ho A, Nicholas E,
            Hirokawa KE, Bohn P, Joines KM, Peng H, Hawrylycz MJ, Phillips JW,
            Hohmann JG, Wohnoutka P, Gerfen CR, Koch C, Bernard A, Dang C, Jones
            AR, Zeng H
  TITLE     A mesoscale connectome of the mouse brain.
  JOURNAL   Nature. 2014 Apr 10;508(7495):207-14. doi: 10.1038/nature13186. Epub
            2014 Apr 2.
  PUBMED    24695228
REFERENCE   2 (bases 1 to 721)
  AUTHORS   .
  TITLE     Direct Submission
  JOURNAL   Exported May 24, 2021 from SnapGene Server 1.1.58
            http://www.snapgene.com
FEATURES             Location/Qualifiers
     source          1..721
                     /organism="synthetic DNA construct"
                     /mol_type="other DNA"
     regulatory      447..456
                     /regulatory_class="other"
                     /note="vertebrate consensus sequence for strong initiation
                     of translation (Kozak, 1987)"
     primer_bind     complement(586..604)
                     /label=mCherry-R
                     /note="mCherry, reverse primer"
ORIGIN
        1 gacgaccgac cccgacccac tggacaagca cccaaccccc attccccaaa ttgcgcatcc
       61 cctatcagag agggggaggg gaaacaggat gcggcgaggc gcgtgcgcac tgccagcttc
      121 agcaccgcgg acagtgcctt cgcccccgcc tggcggcgcg cgccaccgcc gcctcagcac
      181 tgaaggcgcg ctgacgtcac tcgccggtcc cccgcaaact ccccttcccg gccaccttgg
      241 tcgcgtccgc gccgccgccg gcccagccgg accgcaccac gcgaggcgcg agataggggg
      301 gcacgggcgc gaccatctgc gctgcggcgc cggcgactca gcgctgcctc agtctgcggt
      361 gggcagcgga ggagtcgtgt cgtgcctgag agcgcagacg cgtggacggt acccttcagg
      421 tcgacgtcgg ttggcgcgcc gctagcgcca ccatggtgag caagggcgag gaggtcatca
      481 aagagttcat gcgcttcaag gtgcgcatgg agggctccat gaacggccac gagttcgaga
      541 tcgagggcga gggcgagggc cgcccctacg agggcaccca gaccgccaag ctgaaggtga
      601 ccaagggcgg ccccctgccc ttcgcctggg acatcctgtc cccccagttc atgtacggct
      661 ccaaggcgta cgtgaagcac cccgccgaca tccccgatta caagaagctg tccttccccg
      721 a
//
