>Addgene plasmid #51506 | AAV phSyn1(S)-tdTomato-WPRE | addgene partial sequence | sequence record 130651 | WPRE-R 5'-CATAGCGTAAAAGGAGCAACA-3'
ATCCAGAGGTTGATTATCGATAAGCTTGATAAACCCTTGGCGCGCCGCTAGCTTACTTGTACAGCTCGTC
CATGCCGTACAGAAACAGATGGTGCCTCCCCTCGCTCCGCTCATACTGCTCCACAATGGTGTAGTCTTCG
TTATGGCTAGTAATATCCAGCTTTGTGTCGACGTAATAGTAGCCAGGCAGCTGCACGGGTTTCTTGGCCA
TGTAGATGGTTTTGAATTCGACCAGATAATGCCCTCCATCTTTCAGCTTCAGTGCCTGGTGGATCTCTCC
CTTCAGCACGCCGTCTCTGGGGTACAGCCTTTCTGTTGAAGCCTCCCAGCCCATTGTCTTCTTCTGCATG
ACTGGGCCATCAGGGGGAAAATTGGTGCCGCGCATTTTCACCTTATAGATCAGAGTGCCGTCCTGCAGAG
AGCTGTCCTGGGTGACAGTCACCAGGCCCCCGTCTTCGAAGTTCATCACTCTTTCCCACTTAAACCCCTC
TGGGAAGCTCAGTTTCTTGTAATCTGGAATGTCAGCAGGGTGTTTCACGTAGGCTTTACTTCCATACATA
AACTGAGGAGACAGGATGTCCCATGCGAATGGCAGAGGGCCGCCCTTTGTCACTTTCAGCTTTGCTGTCT
GGGTGCCCTCATAGGGCCTCCCTTCCCCCTCTCCTTCAATCTCAAACTCGTGCCCGTTCATGCTGCCCTC
CATCCTGACTTTAAACCTCATAAACTCCTTAATCACGGCCATGTTGTTGTCCTCGGAGGAGGCGGTGCCG
GAGCTGCCGCTGCCGGTGCTGCCGGTACCATGCCC
